>Addgene plasmid #186132 | N-WASP | addgene full sequence | sequence record 365831 | Addgene NGS Result
TTGAGATCCTTTTTTTCTGCGCGTAATCTGCTGCTTGCAAACAAAAAAACCACCGCTACCAGCGGTGGTT
TGTTTGCCGGATCAAGAGCTACCAACTCTTTTTCCGAAGGTAACTGGCTTCAGCAGAGCGCAGATACCAA
ATACTGTCCTTCTAGTGTAGCCGTAGTTAGGCCACCACTTCAAGAACTCTGTAGCACCGCCTACATACCT
CGCTCTGCTAATCCTGTTACCAGTGGCTGCTGCCAGTGGCGATAAGTCGTGTCTTACCGGGTTGGACTCA
AGACGATAGTTACCGGATAAGGCGCAGCGGTCGGGCTGAACGGGGGGTTCGTGCACACAGCCCAGCTTGG
AGCGAACGACCTACACCGAACTGAGATACCTACAGCGTGAGCTATGAGAAAGCGCCACGCTTCCCGAAGG
GAGAAAGGCGGACAGGTATCCGGTAAGCGGCAGGGTCGGAACAGGAGAGCGCACGAGGGAGCTTCCAGGG
GGAAACGCCTGGTATCTTTATAGTCCTGTCGGGTTTCGCCACCTCTGACTTGAGCGTCGATTTTTGTGAT
GCTCGTCAGGGGGGCGGAGCCTATGGAAAAACGCCAGCAACGCGGCCTTTTTACGGTTCCTGGCCTTTTG
CTGGCCTTTTGCTCACATGTTCTTTCCTGCGTTATCCCCTGATTCTGTGGATAACCGTATTACCGCCTTT
GAGTGAGCTGATACCGCTCGCCGCAGCCGAACGACCGAGCGCAGCGAGTCAGTGAGCGAGGAAGCGGAAG
AGCGCCTGATGCGGTATTTTCTCCTTACGCATCTGTGCGGTATTTCACACCGCAATGGTGCACTCTCAGT
ACAATCTGCTCTGATGCCGCATAGTTAAGCCAGTATACACTCCGCTATCGCTACGTGACTGGGTCATGGC
TGCGCCCCGACACCCGCCAACACCCGCTGACGCGCCCTGACGGGCTTGTCTGCTCCCGGCATCCGCTTAC
AGACAAGCTGTGACCGTCTCCGGGAGCTGCATGTGTCAGAGGTTTTCACCGTCATCACCGAAACGCGCGA
GGCAGCTGCGGTAAAGCTCATCAGCGTGGTCGTGAAGCGATTCACAGATGTCTGCCTGTTCATCCGCGTC
CAGCTCGTTGAGTTTCTCCAGAAGCGTTAATGTCTGGCTTCTGATAAAGCGGGCCATGTTAAGGGCGGTT
TTTTCCTGTTTGGTCACTGATGCCTCCGTGTAAGGGGGATTTCTGTTCATGGGGGTAATGATACCGATGA
AACGAGAGAGGATGCTCACGATACGGGTTACTGATGATGAACATGCCCGGTTACTGGAACGTTGTGAGGG
TAAACAACTGGCGGTATGGATGCGGCGGGACCAGAGAAAAATCACTCAGGGTCAATGCCAGCGCTTCGTT
AATACAGATGTAGGTGTTCCACAGGGTAGCCAGCAGCATCCTGCGATGCAGATCCGGAACATAATGGTGC
AGGGCGCTGACTTCCGCGTTTCCAGACTTTACGAAACACGGAAACCGAAGACCATTCATGTTGTTGCTCA
GGTCGCAGACGTTTTGCAGCAGCAGTCGCTTCACGTTCGCTCGCGTATCGGTGATTCATTCTGCTAACCA
GTAAGGCAACCCCGCCAGCCTAGCCGGGTCCTCAACGACAGGAGCACGATCATGCGCACCCGTGGGGCCG
CCATGCCGGCGATAATGGCCTGCTTCTCGCCGAAACGTTTGGTGGCGGGACCAGTGACGAAGGCTTGAGC
GAGGGCGTGCAAGATTCCGAATACCGCAAGCGACAGGCCGATCATCGTCGCGCTCCAGCGAAAGCGGTCC
TCGCCGAAAATGACCCAGAGCGCTGCCGGCACCTGTCCTACGAGTTGCATGATAAAGAAGACAGTCATAA
GTGCGGCGACGATAGTCATGCCCCGCGCCCACCGGAAGGAGCTGACTGGGTTGAAGGCTCTCAAGGGCAT
CGGTCGAGATCCCGGTGCCTAATGAGTGAGCTAACTTACATTAATTGCGTTGCGCTCACTGCCCGCTTTC
CAGTCGGGAAACCTGTCGTGCCAGCTGCATTAATGAATCGGCCAACGCGCGGGGAGAGGCGGTTTGCGTA
TTGGGCGCCAGGGTGGTTTTTCTTTTCACCAGTGAGACGGGCAACAGCTGATTGCCCTTCACCGCCTGGC
CCTGAGAGAGTTGCAGCAAGCGGTCCACGCTGGTTTGCCCCAGCAGGCGAAAATCCTGTTTGATGGTGGT
TAACGGCGGGATATAACATGAGCTGTCTTCGGTATCGTCGTATCCCACTACCGAGATATCCGCACCAACG
CGCAGCCCGGACTCGGTAATGGCGCGCATTGCGCCCAGCGCCATCTGATCGTTGGCAACCAGCATCGCAG
TGGGAACGATGCCCTCATTCAGCATTTGCATGGTTTGTTGAAAACCGGACATGGCACTCCAGTCGCCTTC
CCGTTCCGCTATCGGCTGAATTTGATTGCGAGTGAGATATTTATGCCAGCCAGCCAGACGCAGACGCGCC
GAGACAGAACTTAATGGGCCCGCTAACAGCGCGATTTGCTGGTGACCCAATGCGACCAGATGCTCCACGC
CCAGTCGCGTACCGTCTTCATGGGAGAAAATAATACTGTTGATGGGTGTCTGGTCAGAGACATCAAGAAA
TAACGCCGGAACATTAGTGCAGGCAGCTTCCACAGCAATGGCATCCTGGTCATCCAGCGGATAGTTAATG
ATCAGCCCACTGACGCGTTGCGCGAGAAGATTGTGCACCGCCGCTTTACAGGCTTCGACGCCGCTTCGTT
CTACCATCGACACCACCACGCTGGCACCCAGTTGATCGGCGCGAGATTTAATCGCCGCGACAATTTGCGA
CGGCGCGTGCAGGGCCAGACTGGAGGTGGCAACGCCAATCAGCAACGACTGTTTGCCCGCCAGTTGTTGT
GCCACGCGGTTGGGAATGTAATTCAGCTCCGCCATCGCCGCTTCCACTTTTTCCCGCGTTTTCGCAGAAA
CGTGGCTGGCCTGGTTCACCACGCGGGAAACGGTCTGATAAGAGACACCGGCATACTCTGCGACATCGTA
TAACGTTACTGGTTTCACATTCACCACCCTGAATTGACTCTCTTCCGGGCGCTATCATGCCATACCGCGA
AAGGTTTTGCGCCATTCGATGGTGTCCGGGATCTCGACGCTCTCCCTTATGCGACTCCTGCATTAGGAAG
CAGCCCAGTAGTAGGTTGAGGCCGTTGAGCACCGCCGCCGCAAGGAATGGTGCATGCAAGGAGATGGCGC
CCAACAGTCCCCCGGCCACGGGGCCTGCCACCATACCCACGCCGAAACAAGCGCTCATGAGCCCGAAGTG
GCGAGCCCGATCTTCCCCATCGGTGATGTCGGCGATATAGGCGCCAGCAACCGCACCTGTGGCGCCGGTG
ATGCCGGCCACGATGCGTCCGGCGTAGAGGATCGAGATCTCGATCCCGCGAAATTAATACGACTCACTAT
AGGGGAATTGTGAGCGGATAACAATTCCCCTCTAGAAATAATTTTGTTTAACTTTAAGAAGGAGATATAC
CATGGGCCATCACCATCACCATCACGACTACGACATCCCGACTACCGAAAACCTGTACTTCCAGGGATCC
GAATTCAAAGAAAAGAAGAAGGGAAAAGCTAAAAAGAAGAGAGCACCACCACCTCCACCACCATCAAGGG
GAGGACCTCCCCCTCCTCCTCCCCCTCCTCACAGCTCAGGCCCTCCTCCCCCTCCTGCCCGTGGAAGGGG
GGCTCCTCCCCCGCCACCATCAAGAGCTCCTACTGCTGCACCTCCACCTCCACCTCCTTCTAGGCCTGGT
GTTGTCGTTCCTCCACCTCCTCCAAACAGGATGTACCCTCATCCACCACCAGCCCTGCCTTCCTCAGCAC
CTTCAGGCCCACCACCACCTCCGCCTCTGTCTATGGCAGGGTCCACAGCACCACCACCTCCTCCACCACC
CCCCCCTCCACCAGGGCCACCACCTCCCCCTGGCCTGCCTTCTGATGGTGACCATCAAGTTCCAGCTTCT
TCAGGAAACAAAGCAGCTCTTTTGGATCAAATTAGAGAGGGTGCTCAGCTAAAAAAAGTGGAGCAGAATA
GTCGGCCCGTGTCCTGCTCAGGAAGGGATGCACTTCTAGACCAGATACGACAGGGCATTCAGTTGAAATC
CGTGTCTGATGGCCAAGAGTCCACACCACCAACCCCCGCGCCCACTTCAGGAATTGTGGGTGCGCTGATG
GAAGTGATGCAGAAAAGGAGCAAAGCCATTCATTCCTCAGATGAAGATGAAGATGATGATGATGAAGAAG
ATTTTGAGGATGATGATGAGTGGGAAGACTGACTCGAGCACCACCACCACCACCACTGAGATCCGGCTGC
TAACAAAGCCCGAAAGGAAGCTGAGTTGGCTGCTGCCACCGCTGAGCAATAACTAGCATAACCCCTTGGG
GCCTCTAAACGGGTCTTGAGGGGTTTTTTGCTGAAAGGAGGAACTATATCCGGATTGGCGAATGGG
[124 nt withheld, positions 4547-4670]
C
[91 nt withheld, positions 4672-4762]
A
[49 nt withheld, positions 4764-4812]
CCTTTGACGTTGGAGTCCACGTTCTTT
[37 nt withheld, positions 4840-4876]
ACCCTATCTCGGTCTATTCTTTTGATTTATAAGGGATTTTGCCGATTTCGGCCTATTGGTTAAAAAATGA
GCTGATTTAACAAAAATTTAACGCGAATTTTAACAAAATATTAACGCTTACAATTTAGGTGGCACTTTTC
GGGGAAATGTGCGCGGAACCCCTATTTGTTTATTTTTCTAAATACATTCAAATATGTATCCGCTCATGAG
ACAATAACCCTGATAAATGCTTCAATAATATTGAAAAAGGAAGAGTATGAGTATTCAACATTTCCGTGTC
GCCCTTATTCCCTTTTTTGCGGCATTTTGCCTTCCTGTTTTTGCTCACCCAGAAACGCTGGTGAAAGTAA
AAGATGCTGAAGATCAGTTGGGTGCACGAGTGGGTTACATCGAACTGGATCTCAACAGCGGTAAGATCCT
TGAGAGTTTTCGCCCCGAAGAACGTTTTCCAATGATGAGCACTTTTAAAGTTCTGCTATGTGGCGCGGTA
TTATCCCGTATTGACGCCGGGCAAGAGCAACTCGGTCGCCGCATACACTATTCTCAGAATGACTTGGTTG
AGTACTCACCAGTCACAGAAAAGCATCTTACGGATGGCATGACAGTAAGAGAATTATGCAGTGCTGCCAT
AACCATGAGTGATAACACTGCGGCCAACTTACTTCTGACAACGATCGGAGGACCGAAGGAGCTAACCGCT
TTTTTGCACAACATGGGGGATCATGTAACTCGCCTTGATCGTTGGGAACCGGAGCTGAATGAAGCCATAC
CAAACGACGAGCGTGACACCACGATGCCTGCAGCAATGGCAACAACGTTGCGCAAACTATTAACTGGCGA
ACTACTTACTCTAGCTTCCCGGCAACAATTAATAGACTGGATGGAGGCGGATAAAGTTGCAGGACCACTT
CTGCGCTCGGCCCTTCCGGCTGGCTGGTTTATTGCTGATAAATCTGGAGCCGGTGAGCGTGGGTCTCGCG
GTATCATTGCAGCACTGGGGCCAGATGGTAAGCCCTCCCGTATCGTAGTTATCTACACGACGGGGAGTCA
GGCAACTATGGATGAACGAAATAGACAGATCGCTGAGATAGGTGCCTCACTGATTAAGCATTGGTAACTG
TCAGACCAAGTTTACTCATATATACTTTAGATTGATTTAAAACTTCATTTTTAATTTAAAAGGATCTAGG
TGAAGATCCTTTTTGATAATCTCATGACCAAAATCCCTTAACGTGAGTTTTCGTTCCACTGAGCGTCAGA
CCCCGTAGAAAAGATCAAAGGATCTTC
Features (pLannotate 1.2.2; 21 found; start..end, strand, type, name):
      1..589     +  rep_origin     ori: high-copy-number ColE1/pMB1/pBR322/pUC origin of replication
    775..914     -  misc_feature   bom: basis of mobility region from pBR322
   1016..1207    -  CDS            rop: Rop protein, which maintains plasmids at low copy number; rop
   1224..1604    +  CDS            YPB1_ECOLX: Protein predicted: Swiss-Prot protein existence level 4. From Escherichia coli.
   1676..1967    -  CDS            TcR (fragment): tetracycline efflux protein; tet; confers resistance to tetracycline
   1982..2003    -  protein_bind   CAP binding site: CAP binding activates transcription in the presence of cAMP. E. coli catabolite activator protein
   2016..3098    -  CDS            lacI: lac repressor; lacI; The lac repressor binds to the lac operator to inhibit transcription in E. coli. This inhibition can be relieved by adding lactose or isopropyl-β-D-thiogalactopyranoside (IPTG).
   3099..3176    -  promoter       lacI promoter: lacI
   3184..3463    -  CDS            TcR (fragment): tetracycline efflux protein; tet; confers resistance to tetracycline
   3485..3503    +  promoter       T7 promoter: promoter for bacteriophage T7 RNA polymerase
   3504..3528    +  protein_bind   lac operator: The lac repressor binds to the lac operator to inhibit transcription in E. coli. This inhibition can be relieved by adding lactose or isopropyl-β-D-thiogalactopyranoside (IPTG). lac repressor encoded by lacI
   3543..3565    +  RBS            RBS: efficient ribosome binding site from bacteriophage T7 gene 10 (Olins and Rangwala, 1989)
   3578..3595    +  CDS            7xHis (fragment): 6xHis affinity tag
   3617..3635    +  CDS            TEV site (fragment): tobacco etch virus (TEV) protease recognition and cleavage site
   3740..4369    +  CDS            Wasl (fragment): WASL_RAT - Experimental evidence at protein level: Swiss-Prot protein existence level 1. Regulates actin polymerization by stimulating the actin- nucleating activity of the Arp2/3 complex. Involved in various processes, such as mitosis and cytokinesis, via its role in the regulation of actin polymerization. Together with CDC42, involved in the extension and maintenance of the formation of thin, actin-rich surface projections called filopodia. In addition to its role in the cytoplasm, also plays a role in the nucleus by regulating gene transcription, probably by promoting nuclear actin polymeri
   4379..4396    +  CDS            9xHis (fragment): 9xHis affinity tag
   4406..4455    +  CDS            SET1 (fragment): solubility-enhancement tag derived from T7 phage gene 10B
   4463..4510    +  terminator     T7 terminator: transcription terminator for bacteriophage T7 RNA polymerase
   4547..4975    +  rep_origin     f1 ori (sequence partly withheld): f1 bacteriophage origin of replication; arrow indicates direction of (+) strand synthesis
   5028..5132    +  promoter       AmpR promoter: bla
   5133..5993    +  CDS            AmpR: β-lactamase; bla; confers resistance to ampicillin, carbenicillin, and related antibiotics
