[The description below was written by a language model from this plasmid's Addgene catalogue record and pLannotate feature annotations shown in this document.]
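Description:
N-WASP is a bacterial expression plasmid built on the pMagic backbone, a pET-style vector, for producing a truncated form of rat N-WASP (gene WASL) in E. coli. The full sequence record is about 6.2 kb. It replicates from a ColE1/pBR322-type origin accompanied by the bom region and the rop gene, which is consistent with the catalogue listing it as low copy. Selection is by ampicillin through the β-lactamase (AmpR) gene and its own promoter. An f1 origin is also present, along with two remnant tetracycline-resistance fragments that flank the lacI cassette and are presumably nonfunctional backbone leftovers.

The expression cassette uses a T7 promoter followed directly by a lac operator, with the plasmid-borne lacI gene supplying repressor, so transcription depends on T7 RNA polymerase in the host and is induced with IPTG or lactose. A T7 gene 10 ribosome binding site drives translation of an N-terminal His6 tag and an annotated TEV protease site, which would allow the tag to be removed after affinity purification. The insert, cloned between BamHI and XhoI, is about 735 bp and encodes residues 183–193 fused to residues 273–501. The automated annotation matches most of this region to rat Wasl. Downstream of the insert, the table also marks a second His-tag fragment and a short fragment resembling a T7 gene 10B solubility tag before the T7 terminator. The record does not say whether these are translated, and they may simply be vector sequence lying beyond the insert's stop codon. According to the record, the plasmid is intended for recombinant N-WASP production in bacteria, and the associated publication concerns phase separation in integrin clustering and nascent adhesion formation.
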