Addgene plasmid #186132: N-WASP
Purpose: For expression of recombinant N-WASp in bacteria cells.
Depositing lab: Michael Rosen. Depositing organization: University of Texas Southwestern Medical Center. Publication: Synergistic phase separation of two pathways promotes integrin clustering and nascent adhesion formation. Case LB, De Pasquale M, Henry L, Rosen MK. Elife. 2022 Jan 20;11. pii: 72588. doi: 10.7554/eLife.72588. PubMed 35049497.
Backbone
  Vector backbone: pMagic
  Backbone size w/o insert (bp): 5428
  Vector type: Bacterial Expression
Growth in bacteria
  Bacterial resistance: Ampicillin, 100 μg/mL
  Growth temperature: 37°C
  Growth strain: DH5alpha
  Copy number: Low Copy
Gene/Insert
  Gene/Insert name: WASL
  Species: R. norvegicus (rat)
  Insert size (bp): 735
  Mutation: Amino Acid residues 183-193 fused to 273-501
  Entrez Gene: WASL (a.k.a. N-WASP, NWASP, WASPB)
  Promoter: T7
  Tag / fusion protein: His6 (N terminal on insert)
  Cloning method: Restriction Enzyme; 5′ cloning site BamHI (not destroyed); 3′ cloning site XhoI (not destroyed)
  Sequencing primers: 5′ T7 (5-TAATACGACTCACTATAGGG-3); 3′ T7-term (5-GCTAGTTATTGCTCAGCGG-3)
Terms and licenses: Academic/Nonprofit Terms; Industry Terms: Not Available to Industry
How to cite: N-WASP was a gift from Michael Rosen (Addgene plasmid # 186132 ; http://n2t.net/addgene:186132 ; RRID:Addgene_186132)
